>Addgene plasmid #231009 | pSico-syn-GFP-TVA-oG-WPRE-bGHpA | addgene full sequence | sequence record 461361 | Addgene NGS Result
CAATTATTGTCTGGTATAGTGCAGCAGCAGAACAATTTGCTGAGGGCTATTGAGGCGCAACAGCATCTGT
TGCAACTCACAGTCTGGGGCATCAAGCAGCTCCAGGCAAGAATCCTGGCTGTGGAAAGATACCTAAAGGA
TCAACAGCTCCTGGGGATTTGGGGTTGCTCTGGAAAACTCATTTGCACCACTGCTGTGCCTTGGAATGCT
AGTTGGAGTAATAAATCTCTGGAACAGATTTGGAATCACACGACCTGGATGGAGTGGGACAGAGAAATTA
ACAATTACACAAGCTTAATACACTCCTTAATTGAAGAATCGCAAAACCAGCAAGAAAAGAATGAACAAGA
ATTATTGGAATTAGATAAATGGGCAAGTTTGTGGAATTGGTTTAACATAACAAATTGGCTGTGGTATATA
AAATTATTCATAATGATAGTAGGAGGCTTGGTAGGTTTAAGAATAGTTTTTGCTGTACTTTCTATAGTGA
ATAGAGTTAGGCAGGGATATTCACCATTATCGTTTCAGACCCACCTCCCAACCCCGAGGGGACCCGACAG
GCCCGAAGGAATAGAAGAAGAAGGTGGAGAGAGAGACAGAGACAGATCCATTCGATTAGTGAACGGATCG
GCACTGCGTGCGCCAATTCTGCAGACAAATGGCAGTATTCATCCACAATTTTAAAAGAAAAGGGGGGATT
GGGGGGTACAGTGCAGGGGAAAGAATAGTAGACATAATAGCAACAGACATACAAACTAAAGAATTACAAA
AACAAATTACAAAAATTCAAAATTTTCGGGTTTATTACAGGGACAGCAGAGATCCAGTTTGGTTAGTACC
GGGCCCGCTCTAGCCATAGAGCCCACCGCATCCCCAGCATGCCTGCTATTGTCTTCCCAATCCTCCCCCT
TGCTGTCCTGCCCCACCCCACCCCCCAGAATAGAATGACACCTACTCAGACAATGCGATGCAATTTCCTC
ATTTTATTAGGAAAGGACAGTGGGAGTGGCACCTTCCAGGGTCAAGGAAGGCACGGGGGAGGGGCAAACA
ACAGATGGCTGGCAACTAGAAGGCACAGCTCGAGTAGACATGTCGAGCTAGCCAATGATCATACGGCGCG
CCGAAGGTACCCTTGGATCCCTACCTAGGTGGGAATTCGCTTGTGCCCCAGTTTGCTAGGGAGGTCCAGG
ACGCGGGGAGGCGGCCCAAAGGGAGATCCGACTCGTCTGAGGGCGAAGGCGAAGACGCGGAAGAGGCCGC
AGAGCCGGCAGCAGGCCGCGGGAAGGAAGGTCCGCTGGATTGAGGGCCGAAGGGACGTAGCAGAAGGACG
TCCCGCGCAGAATCCAGGTGGCAACACAGGCGAGCAGCCAAGGAAAGGACGATGATTTCCCCGACAACAC
CACGGAATTGTCAGTGCCCAACAGCCGAGCCCCTGTCCAGCAGCGGGCAAGGCAGGCGGCGATGAGTTCC
GCCGTGGCAATAGGGAGGGGGAAAGCGAAAGTCCCGGAAAGGAGCTGACAGGTGGTGGCAATGCCCCAAC
CAGTGGGGGTTGCGTCAGCAAACACAGTGCACACCACGCCACGTTGCCTGACAACGGGCCACAACTCCTC
ATAAAGAGACAGCAACCAGGATTTATACAAGGAGGAGAAAATGAAAGCCATACGGGAAGCAATAGCATGA
TACAAAGGCATTAAAGCAGCGTATCCACATAGCGTAAAAGGAGCAACATAGTTAAGAATACCAGTCAATC
TTTCACAAATTTTGTAATCCAGAGGTTGATTGGATCGTACGTCGGCATAAGCTTTGTAGCGGCCGCTACA
AATTACAGTCGGGTCTCACCACCAGACTTATGGCTCTCCCAGGAAGATATGATTTTCCCGGATTGTGGAG
TTACAGACACTTCCCGACCTGTCCCTCGCAGGTTATGTTGGGTTGGTTCGGATCTGTTCACTCTCCGCCA
GCACGTCATGAGGAATATTATCAGCATGAGGGCGGTCAACGCTCCGGCACTGAGAAGAACGTACTTGCCC
CAGTTTGGAAGCCCGAGGTCTACCCCACTGATTCGTTCATGTACATCTGGCAAGTGGACCTCTACAAAGT
CTTCGGCCTCATCACCATTTTTGAATACCGTACTGGGGTCTGC
[1197 nt withheld, positions 2144-3340]
ACCAAAGCACAGTGGGAACACCAACAGAGGAACGAACAACAGCGCTTGGGGCACCATGGTGCCTGCAGGA
CCTGGGTTTGACTCGACGTCTCCGGCCAATTTGAGCAAGGCATAATTCGTGCACTGTCCTGAACCACTGA
ACAGGTCCGCCTGACTCTTATCCGGGACGAGAAGTTCCTTAGAAGCTGACTCCAATGAAAAAATATCAGA
GCGGCTCTTTGCTTTGGACTTGCCCCATGCGGCTATCCCCCCGACGGCTACGAGACAACAGAGCAAAACC
GCTGTTATCAGCATCCACATCCGTCCGTGATTCCGTGCGGGAAGCGCCCGACCTGGAGCTGGAGCCGTGG
GTGCCTCAGTTCCGTTATCCGTAGGCACCGCAGGAATTGCACTTGTACCACAGCCCCATTCATCTCTTCC
ATCGTCGCAGTCTGGATGCCCGTCGCAAAGCCAATCCTGTGGGTAACATTCCCCATGTGCGCCCGGGGGC
TCACTACACCTGAATTGACCTGGTGGACACCGGGACAATGATCCATTACCTGAGCCGTTCCCCGTTACAT
TGCCTGGCAGCAGGAGCAGAAGAAGGGCTGGAAGAAGCCTTGCCATCGTGCGAGGCCCAGGATTCTCCTC
CACGTCACCACACGTAAGCAAGGAACCGCGCCCTTCCCCGGACCCCTTGTACAGCTCGTCCATGCCGAGA
GTGATCCCGGCGGCGGTCACGAACTCCAGCAGGACCATGTGATCGCGCTTCTCGTTGGGGTCTTTGCTCA
GGGCGGACTGGGTGCTCAGGTAGTGGTTGTCGGGCAGCAGCACGGGGCCGTCGCCGATGGGGGTGTTCTG
CTGGTAGTGGTCGGCGAGCTGCACGCTGCCGTCCTCGATGTTGTGGCGGATCTTGAAGTTCACCTTGATG
CCGTTCTTCTGCTTGTCGGCCATGATATAGACGTTGTGGCTGTTGTAGTTGTACTCCAGCTTGTGCCCCA
GGATGTTGCCGTCCTCCTTGAAGTCGATGCCCTTCAGCTCGATGCGGTTCACCAGGGTGTCGCCCTCGAA
CTTCACCTCGGCGCGGGTCTTGTAGTTGCCGTCGTCCTTGAAGAAGATGGTGCGCTCCTGGACGTAGCCT
TCGGGCATGGCGGACTTGAAGAAGTCGTGCTGCTTCATGTGGTCGGGGTAGCGGCTGAAGCACTGCACGC
CGTAGGTCAGGGTGGTCACGAGGGTGGGCCAGGGCACGGGCAGCTTGCCGGTGGTGCAGATGAACTTCAG
GGTCAGCTTGCCGTAGGTGGCATCGCCCTCGCCCTCGCCGGACACGCTGAACTTGTGGCCGTTTACGTCG
CCGTCCAGCTCGACCAGGATGGGCACCACCCCGGTGAACAGCTCCTCGCCCTTGCTCACCATGGTGGCGA
CCGGTTTCTCGACTGCGCTCTCAGGCACGACACGACTCCTCCGCTGCCCACCGCAGACTGAGGCAGCGCT
GAGTCGCCGGCGCCGCAGCGCAGATGGTCGCGCCCGTGCCCCCCTATCTCGCGCCTCGCGTGGTGCGGTC
CGGCTGGGCCGGCGGCGGCGCGGACGCGACCAAGGTGGCCGGGAAGGGGAGTTTGCGGGGGACCGGCGAG
TGACGTCAGCGCGCCTTCAGTGCTGAGGCGGCGGTGGCGCGCGCCGCCAGGCGGGGGCGAAGGCACTGTC
CGCGGTGCTGAAGCTGGCAGTGCGCACGCGCCTCGCCGCATCCTGTTTCCCCTCCCCCTCTCTGATAGGG
GATGCGCAATTTGGGGAATGGGGGTTGGGTGCTTGTCCAGTGGGTCGGGGTCGGTCGTCAGGTAGGCACC
CCCACCCCGCCTCATCCTGGTCCTAAAACCCACTTGCACTGGTGACCTTTAAGACCAATGACTTACAAGG
CAGCTGTAGATCTTAGCCACTTTTTAAAAGAAAAGGGGGGACTGGAAGGGCTAATTCACTCCCAACGAAG
ACAAGATATCCTTGATCTGTGGATCTACCACACACAAGGCTACTTCCCTGATTGGCAGAACTACACACCA
GGGCCAGGGATCAGATATCCACTGACCTTTGGATGGTGCTACAAGCTAGTACCAGTTGAGCAAGAGAAGG
TAGAAGAAGCCAATGAAGGAGAGAACACCCGCTTGTTACACCCTGTGAGCCTGCATGGGATGGATGACCC
GGAGAGAGAAGTATTAGAGTGGAGGTTTGACAGCCGCCTAGCATTTCATCACATGGCCCGAGAGCTGCAT
CCGGACTGTACTGGGTCTCTCTGGTTAGACCAGATCTGAGCCTGGGAGCTCTCTGGCTAACTAGGGAACC
CACTGCTTAAGCCTCAATAAAGCTTGCCTTGAGTGCTTCAAGTAGTGTGTGCCCGTCTGTTGTGTGACTC
TGGTAACTAGAGATCCCTCAGACCCTTTTAGTCAGTGTGGAAAATCTCTAGCAGCATGTGAGCAAAAGGC
CAGCAAAAGGCCAGGAACCGTAAAAAGGCCGCGTTGCTGGCGTTTTTCCATAGGCTCCGCCCCCCTGACG
AGCATCACAAAAATCGACGCTCAAGTCAGAGGTGGCGAAACCCGACAGGACTATAAAGATACCAGGCGTT
TCCCCCTGGAAGCTCCCTCGTGCGCTCTCCTGTTCCGACCCTGCCGCTTACCGGATACCTGTCCGCCTTT
CTCCCTTCGGGAAGCGTGGCGCTTTCTCATAGCTCACGCTGTAGGTATCTCAGTTCGGTGTAGGTCGTTC
GCTCCAAGCTGGGCTGTGTGCACGAACCCCCCGTTCAGCCCGACCGCTGCGCCTTATCCGGTAACTATCG
TCTTGAGTCCAACCCGGTAAGACACGACTTATCGCCACTGGCAGCAGCCACTGGTAACAGGATTAGCAGA
GCGAGGTATGTAGGCGGTGCTACAGAGTTCTTGAAGTGGTGGCCTAACTACGGCTACACTAGAAGAACAG
TATTTGGTATCTGCGCTCTGCTGAAGCCAGTTACCTTCGGAAAAAGAGTTGGTAGCTCTTGATCCGGCAA
ACAAACCACCGCTGGTAGCGGTGGTTTTTTTGTTTGCAAGCAGCAGATTACGCGCAGAAAAAAAGGATCT
CAAGAAGATCCTTTGATCTTTTCTACGGGGTCTGACGCTCAGTGGAACGAAAACTCACGTTAAGGGATTT
TGGTCATGAGATTATCAAAAAGGATCTTCACCTAGATCCTTTTAAATTAAAAATGAAGTTTTAAATCAAT
CTAAAGTATATATGAGTAAACTTGGTCTGACAGTTACCAATGCTTAATCAGTGAGGCACCTATCTCAGCG
ATCTGTCTATTTCGTTCATCCATAGTTGCCTGACTCCCCGTCGTGTAGATAACTACGATACGGGAGGGCT
TACCATCTGGCCCCAGTGCTGCAATGATACCGCGAGACCCACGCTCACCGGCTCCAGATTTATCAGCAAT
AAACCAGCCAGCCGGAAGGGCCGAGCGCAGAAGTGGTCCTGCAACTTTATCCGCCTCCATCCAGTCTATT
AATTGTTGCCGGGAAGCTAGAGTAAGTAGTTCGCCAGTTAATAGTTTGCGCAACGTTGTTGCCATTGCTA
CAGGCATCGTGGTGTCACGCTCGTCGTTTGGTATGGCTTCATTCAGCTCCGGTTCCCAACGATCAAGGCG
AGTTACATGATCCCCCATGTTGTGCAAAAAAGCGGTTAGCTCCTTCGGTCCTCCGATCGTTGTCAGAAGT
AAGTTGGCCGCAGTGTTATCACTCATGGTTATGGCAGCACTGCATAATTCTCTTACTGTCATGCCATCCG
TAAGATGCTTTTCTGTGACTGGTGAGTACTCAACCAAGTCATTCTGAGAATAGTGTATGCGGCGACCGAG
TTGCTCTTGCCCGGCGTCAATACGGGATAATACCGCGCCACATAGCAGAACTTTAAAAGTGCTCATCATT
GGAAAACGTTCTTCGGGGCGAAAACTCTCAAGGATCTTACCGCTGTTGAGATCCAGTTCGATGTAACCCA
CTCGTGCACCCAACTGATCTTCAGCATCTTTTACTTTCACCAGCGTTTCTGGGTGAGCAAAAACAGGAAG
GCAAAATGCCGCAAAAAAGGGAATAAGGGCGACACGGAAATGTTGAATACTCATACTCTTCCTTTTTCAA
TATTATTGAAGCATTTATCAGGGTTATTGTCTCATGAGCGGATACATATTTGAATGTATTTAGAAAAATA
AACAAATAGGGGTTCCGCGCACATTTCCCCGAAAAGTGCCACCTGACGTCGACGGATCGGGAGATCTCCC
GATCCCCTATGGTGCACTCTCAGTACAATCTGCTCTGATGCCGCATAGTTAAGCCAGTATCTGCTCCCTG
CTTGTGTGTTGGAGGTCGCTGAGTAGTGCGCGAGCAAAATTTAAGCTACAACAAGGCAAGGCTTGACCGA
CAATTGCATGAAGAATCTGCTTAGGGTTAGGCGTTTTGCGCTGCTTCGCGATGTACGGGCCAGATATACG
CGTTGACATTGATTATTGACTAGTTATTAATAGTAATCAATTACGGGGTCATTAGTTCATAGCCCATATA
TGGAGTTCCGCGTTACATAACTTACGGTAAATGGCCCGCCTGGCTGACCGCCCAACGACCCCCGCCCATT
GACGTCAATAATGACGTATGTTCCCATAGTAACGCCAATAGGGACTTTCCATTGACGTCAATGGGTGGAG
TATTTACGGTAAACTGCCCACTTGGCAGTACATCAAGTGTATCATATGCCAAGTACGCCCCCTATTGACG
TCAATGACGGTAAATGGCCCGCCTGGCATTATGCCCAGTACATGACCTTATGGGACTTTCCTACTTGGCA
GTACATCTACGTATTAGTCATCGCTATTACCATGGTGATGCGGTTTTGGCAGTACATCAATGGGCGTGGA
TAGCGGTTTGACTCACGGGGATTTCCAAGTCTCCACCCCATTGACGTCAATGGGAGTTTGTTTTGGCACC
AAAATCAACGGGACTTTCCAAAATGTCGTAACAACTCCGCCCCATTGACGCAAATGGGCGGTAGGCGTGT
ACGGTGGGAGGTCTATATAAGCAGCGCGTTTTGCCTGTACTGGGTCTCTCTGGTTAGACCAGATCTGAGC
CTGGGAGCTCTCTGGCTAACTAGGGAACCCACTGCTTAAGCCTCAATAAAGCTTGCCTTGAGTGCTTCAA
GTAGTGTGTGCCCGTCTGTTGTGTGACTCTGGTAACTAGAGATCCCTCAGACCCTTTTAGTCAGTGTGGA
AAATCTCTAGCAGTGGCGCCCGAACAGGGACTTGAAAGCGAAAGGGAAACCAGAGGAGCTCTCTCGACGC
AGGACTCGGCTTGCTGAAGCGCGCACGGCAAGAGGCGAGGGGCGGCGACTGGTGAGTACGCCAAAAATTT
TGACTAGCGGAGGCTAGAAGGAGAGAGATGGGTGCGAGAGCGTCAGTATTAAGCGGGGGAGAATTAGATC
GCGATGGGAAAAAATTCGGTTAAGGCCAGGGGGAAAGAAAAAATATAAATTAAAACATATAGTATGGGCA
AGCAGGGAGCTAGAACGATTCGCAGTTAATCCTGGCCTGTTAGAAACATCAGAAGGCTGTAGACAAATAC
TGGGACAGCTACAACCATCCCTTCAGACAGGATCAGAAGAACTTAGATCATTATATAATACAGTAGCAAC
CCTCTATTGTGTGCATCAAAGGATAGAGATAAAAGACACCAAGGAAGCTTTAGACAAGATAGAGGAAGAG
CAAAACAAAAGTAAGACCACCGCACAGCAAGCGGCCGGCCGCTGATCTTCAGACCTGGAGGAGGAGATAT
GAGGGACAATTGGAGAAGTGAATTATATAAATATAAAGTAGTAAAAATTGAACCATTAGGAGTAGCACCC
ACCAAGGCAAAGAGAAGAGTGGTGCAGAGAGAAAAAAGAGCAGTGGGAATAGGAGCTTTGTTCCTTGGGT
TCTTGGGAGCAGCAGGAAGCACTATGGGCGCAGCGTCAATGACGCTGACGGTACAGGCCAGA
Features (pLannotate 1.2.2; 22 found; start..end, strand, type, name):
    529..629     +  CDS            Rev (fragment): human immunodeficiency virus 1 (HIV-1) Rev protein; rev; enhances nuclear export of unspliced and incompletely spliced viral mRNAs
    679..796     +  misc_feature   cPPT/CTS: central polypurine tract and central termination sequence of HIV-1
    854..1078    -  polyA_signal   bGH poly(A) signal: bovine growth hormone polyadenylation signal
   1159..1186    -  CDS            TagBFP (fragment): monomeric blue fluorescent protein mammalian codon-optimized
   1193..1781    -  misc_feature   WPRE: woodchuck hepatitis virus posttranscriptional regulatory element
   1826..3397    -  CDS            G (sequence partly withheld): GLYCO_RABVP - Experimental evidence at protein level: Swiss-Prot protein existence level 1. Attaches the virus to host cellular receptor, inducing endocytosis of the virion. In the endosome, the acidic pH induces conformational changes in the glycoprotein trimer, which trigger fusion between virus and cell membrane. There is convincing in vitro evidence that the muscular form of the nicotinic acetylcholine receptor (nAChR), the neuronal cell adhesion molecule (NCAM), and the p75 neurotrophin receptor (p75NTR) bind glycoprotein and thereby facilitate rabies virus entry into cells (By similarity
   3476..3946    -  CDS            RSVR_COTJA: Experimental evidence at protein level: Swiss-Prot protein existence level 1. Responsible for susceptibility to the retrovirus subgroup A Rous sarcoma virus. From Coturnix japonica (Japanese quail) (Coturnix coturnix japonica).
   4016..4732    -  CDS            EGFP: EGFP is a basic (constitutively fluorescent) green fluorescent protein published in 1996, derived from Aequorea victoria. It is reported to be a rapidly-maturing weak dimer with moderate acid sensitivity.
   4753..5200    -  promoter       hSyn promoter: human synapsin I promoter; confers neuron-specific expression (Kügler et al., 2003)
   5252..5271    +  misc_feature   cPPT/CTS (fragment): central polypurine tract and central termination sequence of HIV-1
   5273..5585    +  LTR            5' LTR (fragment): 5' long terminal repeat (LTR) from HIV-1
   5593..5773    +  LTR            5' LTR (truncated): truncated 5' long terminal repeat (LTR) from HIV-1
   5835..6423    -  rep_origin     ori: high-copy-number ColE1/pMB1/pBR322/pUC origin of replication
   6594..7454    -  CDS            AmpR: β-lactamase; bla; confers resistance to ampicillin, carbenicillin, and related antibiotics
   7455..7559    -  promoter       AmpR promoter: bla
   7618..7670    -  misc_feature   bom (fragment): basis of mobility region from pBR322
   7825..8204    +  enhancer       CMV enhancer: human cytomegalovirus immediate early enhancer
   8205..8404    +  promoter       CMV promoter: human cytomegalovirus (CMV) immediate early promoter
   8422..8602    +  LTR            5' LTR (truncated): truncated 5' long terminal repeat (LTR) from HIV-1
   8649..8774    +  misc_feature   HIV-1 Ψ: packaging signal of human immunodeficiency virus type 1
   8758..9096    +  CDS            HIV-1 gag (fragment): gag protein from human immunodeficiency virus 1; gag
   9271..152     +  misc_feature   RRE (across the origin): The Rev response element (RRE) of HIV-1 allows for Rev-dependent mRNA export from the nucleus to the cytoplasm.
