[The description below was written by a language model from this plasmid's Addgene catalogue record and pLannotate feature annotations shown in this document.]
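Description:
pSico-syn-GFP-TVA-oG-WPRE-bGHpA is a lentiviral transfer plasmid of about 9.4 kb built on the pSico backbone. It is designed to produce a helper lentivirus for monosynaptic tracing with G-deleted rabies virus. In bacteria it is maintained through a high-copy ColE1/pUC-type origin and selected with ampicillin via the β-lactamase gene. The viral genome is transcribed from a CMV enhancer/promoter fused to a truncated HIV-1 5' LTR. Downstream lie the Ψ packaging signal with a partial gag sequence, the Rev response element, the cPPT/CTS and a 3' LTR region.

The payload is a single neuron-specific expression cassette in which the backbone's CMV promoter has been replaced by the human synapsin I promoter. It drives three open reading frames in series: EGFP, the avian TVA receptor, and optimized rabies glycoprotein (oG). These are followed by WPRE, which enhances transcript expression, and a bovine growth hormone polyadenylation signal. The record does not state how the three coding sequences are linked, although short unannotated gaps separate them. A small TagBFP fragment annotated near the WPRE appears to be a cloning remnant. The annotation matches TVA to the quail protein, whereas the catalogue lists it as chicken.

The whole cassette is inverted relative to the LTRs, as the minus-strand annotations confirm. The depositor states that this arrangement requires co-transfection with a Nodamura virus B2 plasmid during packaging to reach high titers. In transduced neurons, EGFP marks starter cells. TVA permits selective entry of EnvA-pseudotyped rabies virus, and oG complements the deleted glycoprotein so the virus can spread to presynaptic partners. The associated work applies this to barcoded rabies circuit mapping with single-cell and single-nucleus sequencing.
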