Addgene plasmid #231009: pSico-syn-GFP-TVA-oG-WPRE-bGHpA
Purpose: Lentiviral helper virus for G-deleted rabies tracing
Depositing lab: Tomasz Nowakowski. Depositing organization: University of California, San Francisco (UCSF). Publication: High-Complexity Barcoded Rabies Virus for Scalable Circuit Mapping Using Single-Cell and Single-Nucleus Sequencing. Shin D, Urbanek ME, Larson HH, Moussa AJ, Lee KY, Baker DL, Standen-Bloom E, Ramachandran S, Bogdanoff D, Cadwell CR, Nowakowski TJ. bioRxiv [Preprint]. 2024 Dec 11:2024.10.01.616167. doi: 10.1101/2024.10.01.616167. PubMed 39713304.
Backbone
  Vector backbone: pSico
  Backbone manufacturer: Tyler Jacks
  Backbone size w/o insert (bp): 5005
  Total vector size (bp): 9360
  Modifications to backbone: CMV promoter was swapped for synapsin promoter. The transgene is flipped relative to LTRs, and requires co-transfection with Nodamura B2 (Addgene #17228) during viral packaging to obtain high titers.
  Vector type: Lentiviral
Growth in bacteria
  Bacterial resistance: Ampicillin, 100 μg/mL
  Growth temperature: 37°C
  Growth strain: NEB Stable
  Copy number: High Copy
Gene/Insert 1
  Gene/Insert name: Enhanced GFP (alt name: EGFP)
  Species: Synthetic
  Insert size (bp): 717
  Promoter: human synapsin I
  Cloning method: Gibson Cloning
  Sequencing primers: 5′ agtcgtgtcgtgcctgagag
Gene/Insert 2
  Gene/Insert name: TVA
  Species: G. gallus (chicken)
  Insert size (bp): 471
  Entrez Gene: CD320 (a.k.a. TVA)
  Promoter: human synapsin I
  Cloning method: Gibson Cloning
  Sequencing primers: 5′ ATGGACGAGCTGTACAAGG
Gene/Insert 3
  Gene/Insert name: optimized G (alt name: oG)
  Species: Synthetic
  Insert size (bp): 1575
  Promoter: human synapsin I
  Cloning method: Gibson Cloning
  Sequencing primers: 5′ AGGCGGACCTGTTCAGTG
Resource information
  A portion of this plasmid was derived from a plasmid made by: Euiseok Kim and Ed Callaway (optimized G).
Terms and licenses: Academic/Nonprofit Terms; Industry Terms: Not Available to Industry
Depositor comments: Please visit https://doi.org/10.1101/2024.10.01.616167 for bioRxiv preprint.
How to cite: pSico-syn-GFP-TVA-oG-WPRE-bGHpA was a gift from Tomasz Nowakowski (Addgene plasmid # 231009 ; http://n2t.net/addgene:231009 ; RRID:Addgene_231009)
